>Addgene plasmid #170985 | pUCSh3-2300 | addgene full sequence | sequence record 345134 | Addgene NGS Result
CTTTCAACCCATTTAGGGTTCCCCCTTGATCGGGGGTGATTCAGTAGCCACTACAGCAGTACATCCGCGC
CCTTATTGCTGGGAGCGCACCTATCCTGTCTATTGACAGCAGCATCAGGGTGAGCAGCTACCAGGGTCAG
AAAGCAAGACTGTATTTATACAGTCAAACTAACCCTCATTTAACAAAATTCAGAGGCTGCAAGCAGCATG
AATTGCGGCGCTATTAATATGCTAGCATTATACCTAGGACTGAGCTAGCTGTCAGGGTCTCTCTAGTAGA
GAGCGTTCACCGACAAACAACAGATAAAACGAAAGGCCCAGTCTTTCGACTGAGCCTTTCGTTTTATTTG
ATGCCTGGAGATCCTTACCAGGTGGCACTTTTCGGGGAAATGTGCGCGGAACCCCTATTTGTTTATTTTT
CTAAATACATTCAAATATGTATCCGCTCATGAGACAATAACCCTGATAAATGCTTCAATAATATTGAAAA
AGGAAGAGTATGAGTATTCAACATTTCCGTGTCGCCCTTATTCCCTTTTTTGCGGCATTTTGCCTTCCTG
TTTTTGCTCACCCAGAAACGCTGGTGAAAGTAAAAGATGCTGAAGATCAGTTGGGTGCACGAGTGGGTTA
CATCGAACTGGATCTCAACAGCGGTAAGATCCTTGAGAGTTTTCGCCCCGAAGAACGTTTTCCAATGATG
AGCACTTTTAAAGTTCTGCTATGTGGCGCGGTATTATCCCGTATTGACGCCGGGCAAGAGCAACTCGGTC
GCCGCATACACTATTCTCAGAATGACTTGGTTGAGTACTCACCAGTCACAGAAAAGCATCTTACGGATGG
CATGACAGTAAGAGAATTATGCAGTGCTGCCATAACCATGAGTGATAACACTGCGGCCAACTTACTTCTG
ACAACGATCGGAGGACCGAAGGAGCTAACCGCTTTTTTGCACAACATGGGGGATCATGTAACTCGCCTTG
ATCGTTGGGAACCGGAGCTGAATGAAGCCATACCAAACGACGAGCGTGACACCACGATGCCTGTAGCAAT
GGCAACAACGTTGCGCAAACTATTAACTGGCGAACTACTTACTCTAGCTTCCCGGCAACAATTAATAGAC
TGGATGGAGGCGGATAAAGTTGCAGGACCACTTCTGCGCTCGGCCCTTCCGGCTGGCTGGTTTATTGCTG
ATAAATCTGGAGCCGGTGAGCGTGGGTCTCGCGGTATCATTGCAGCACTGGGGCCAGATGGTAAGCCCTC
CCGTATCGTAGTTATCTACACGACGGGGAGTCAGGCAACTATGGATGAACGAAATAGACAGATCGCTGAG
ATAGGTGCCTCACTGATTAAGCATTGGTAACTGTCAGACCAAGTTTACTCATATATACTTTAGATTGATT
TAAAACTTCATTTTTAATTTAAAAGGATCTAGGTGAAGATCCTTTTTGATAATCTCATGACCAAAATCCC
TTAACGTGAGTTTTCGTTCCACTGAGCGTCAGACCCCGTAGAAAAGATCAAAGGATCTTCTTGAGATCCT
TTTTTTCTGCGCGTAATCTGCTGCTTGCAAACAAAAAAACCACCGCTACCAGCGGTGGTTTGTTTGCCGG
ATCAAGAGCTACCAACTCTTTTTCCGAAGGTAACTGGCTTCAGCAGAGCGCAGATACCAAATACTGTTCT
TCTAGTGTAGCCGTAGTTAGGCCACCACTTCAAGAACTCTGTAGCACCGCCTACATACCTCGCTCTGCTA
ATCCTGTTACCAGTGGCTGCTGCCAGTGGCGATAAGTCGTGTCTTACCGGGTTGGACTCAAGACGATAGT
TACCGGATAAGGCGCAGCGGTCGGGCTGAACGGGGGGTTCGTGCACACAGCCCAGCTTGGAGCGAACGAC
CTACACCGAACTGAGATACCTACAGCGTGAGCTATGAGAAAGCGCCACGCTTCCCGAAGGGAGAAAGGCG
GACAGGTATCCGGTAAGCGGCAGGGTCGGAACAGGAGAGCGCACGAGGGAGCTTCCAGGGGGAAACGCCT
GGTATCTTTATAGTCCTGTCGGGTTTCGCCACCTCTGACTTGAGCGTCGATTTTTGTGATGCTCGTCAGG
GGGGCGGAGCCTATGGAAAAACGCCAGCAACGCGGCCTTTTTACGGTTCCTGGCCTTTTGCTGGCCTTTT
GCTCACATGTTCTTTCCTGCGTTATCCCCTGATTCTGTGGATAACCGTATTACCGCCTTTGAGTGAGCTG
ATACCGCTCGCCGCAGCCGAACGACCGAGCGCAGCGAGTCAGTGAGCGAGGAAGCGGACAGGGAAGAGCG
CACCGGCTGGTAACAGGATTAGCAGAGCGAGGTATGTAGGCGGTGCTACAAGATTGTACTGAGAGTGCAC
CATACAAAACCATTGTAGAGAGGTAGCATTGCTACGTCTCTACGTGTACAGTGACTAATTATATGTCGTT
GTGACAAATTATTGTCATCAGTAAAATCCTTATACAGTATAGATTATAGCGCTTTGGCAGTTTTAGCATA
ACCTCTTTGCAGTGACAAAATAGATGTCGTTGTCCGTGATTGTGACAAATTAGCTGTCGCTTTGCAAGAT
AGGAAAAAGCTTTTGTGTATTTTCATAATGACAAATTGACTGTCGCCTTAATTAGCTGAGCTTGGACTCC
TGTTGATAGATCCAGTAATGACCTCAGAACTCCATCTGGATTTGTTCAGAACGCTCGGTTGCCGCCGGGC
GTTTTTTATTGGTGAGAATCCAAGCTAGACTGCGATGAGTGGCAGGGCGGGGCGTAATTTTTTTAAGGCA
GTTATTGGTGCCCTTAAACGCCTGGGGTAATGACTCTCTAGCTTGAGGCATCAAATAAAACGAAAGGCTC
AGTCGAAAGACTGGGCCTTTCGTTTTATCTGTTGTTTGTCGGTGAACGCTCTCCTGAGTAGGACAAATCC
GCCGCTAGGAGCTTGCGGCCCGGACGATCTCGAATTGGGGATCTTGAAGTACCTATTCCGAAGTTCCTAT
TCTCTAGAAAGTATAGGAACTTCAGAGCGCTTTTGAAGCTGATGTGCTCCGGGGGATCTCGCGACTCGAA
CCTACAGTTGTTTCCTTACTGGGCTTTCTCAGCCCGGGGACCGCCGTGTTGCTAGGATGGTTGTTCTTGG
ATCAGACGCTGAGTGCGCTTCAAATCATCGGCGTCCTGCTCGTGATCGGGAGTATCTGGCTGGGCCAACG
TTCCAACCGCACTCCTAGGGCGCGTATAGCTTGCCGGAAGTCGCCTTGACCCGCATGGCATAGGCCTATC
GTTTCCACGATCAGCGATCGGCTCGTTGCCCTGCGCCGCTCCAAAGCCCGCGACGCAGCGCCGGCAGGCA
GAGCAAGTAGAGGGCAGCGCCTGCAATCCATGCCCACCCGTTCCACGTTGTTATAGAAGCCGCATAGATC
GCCGTGAAGAGGAGGGGTCCGACGATCGAGGTCAGGCTGGTGAGCGCCGCCAGTGAGCCTTGCAGCTGCC
CCTGACGTTCCTCATCCACCTGCCTGGACAACATTGCTTGCAGCGCCGGCATTCCGATGCCACCCGAAGC
AAGCAGGACCATGATCGGGAACGCCATCCATCCCCGTGTCGCGAAGGCAAGCAGGATGTAGCCTGTGCCG
TCGGCAATCATTCCGAGCATGAGTGCCCGCCTTTCGCCGAGCCGGGCGGCTACAGGGCCGGTGATCATTG
CCTGGGCGAGTGAATGCAGAATGCCAAATGCGGCAAGCGAAATGCCGATCGTGGTCGCGTCCCAGTGAAA
GCGATCCTCGCCGAAAATGACCCAAAGCGCGGCCGGCACCTGTCCGACAAGTTGCATGATGAAGAAGACC
GCCATCAGGGCGGCGACGACGGTCATGCCCCGGGCCCACCGGAACGAAGCGAGCGGGTTGAGAGCCTCCC
GGCGTAACGGCCGGCGTTCGCCTTTGTGCGACTCCGGCAAAAGGAAACAGCCCGTCAGGAAATTGAGGCC
GTTCAAGGCTGCCGCGGCGAAGAACGGAGCGTGGGGGGAGAAACCGCCCATCAGCCCACCGAGCACAGGT
CCCGCGACCATCCCGAACCCGAAACAGGCGCTCATGAAGCCGAAGTGCCGCGCGCGCTCATCGCCATCAG
TGATATCGGCAATATAAGCGCCGGCTACCGCCCCAGTCGCCCCGGTGATGCCGGCCACGATCCGCCCGAT
ATAGAGAACCCAAAGGAAAGGCGCTGTCGCCATGATGGCGTAGTCGACAGTGGCGCCGGCCAGCGAGACG
AGCAAGATTGGCCGCCGCCCGAAACGATCCGACAGCGCGCCCAGCACAGGTGCGCAGGCAAATTGCACCA
ACGCATACAGCGCCAGCAGAATGCCATAGTGGGCGGTGACGTCGTTCGAGTGAACCAGATCGCGCAGGAG
GCCCGGCAGCACCGGCATAATCAGGCCGATGCCGACAGCGTCGAGCGCGACAGTGCTCAGAATTACGATC
AGGGGTATGTTGGGTTTCACGTCTGGCCTCCGGACCAGCCTCCGCTGGTCCGATTGAACGCGCGGATTCT
TTATCACTGATAAGTTGGTGGACGTCCAGATAGCCCAGTAGCTGACATTCATCCGGGGTCTGCACCGTTT
CTGCGGACTGGCTTTCTACGTGTTCCGCTTCCTTTAGCAGCCCTTGCGCCATGCATTTGTTAAATCGAAT
TATCCATTGCTGTTGACAAAGGGAATCAGGGGATCTTGAAGTTCCTATTCCGAAGTTCCTATTCTCTAGA
AAGTATAGGAACTTCAGAGCGCTTTTGAAGCTAATTCGAGATCATGCATGAGCTCACTAGTGGATCCCCC
TCAGTAACTATTAAACTTAGGGGTGGGTTGAAAGCAAGTCCTTTTATCCGCTTGTTTTAATTGCTTTGTA
TAATAATTGCAGAGCATATTATATTGATGACATTTAATTTGTCATCAATTAATTAAGCAACGCTGATGGG
TCACGACGACAATTAAATAGTCACAATGACATTAATCTGTCACCGACGACAGATAATTTGTCACTGTACA
CTACGCCTTTTGTGGAGATGTCTAATAAACTAAAAATTTTTTACTTTCCGCTGCATAACCCTGCTTCGGG
GTCATTGACGAAAGGGCCTCGTGATCTCAGGCCGCCTAGGCCGGTTTCCCGACTGGAAAGCGGGGTTCCG
CGCACATTTCCCCGAAAAGTGCCACCTGCGCAGAAAGGCCCACCCGAAGGTGAGCCCTGCAGTGCTTCGC
CCGCTACCCC
Features (pLannotate 1.2.2; 16 found; start..end, strand, type, name):
    231..264     -  promoter       J23119 promoter: bacterial promoter (Registry of Standard Biological Parts BBa J23119)
    279..350     -  terminator     rrnB T1 terminator: transcription terminator T1 from the E. coli rrnB gene
    395..499     +  promoter       AmpR promoter: bla
    500..1360    +  CDS            AmpR: β-lactamase; bla; confers resistance to ampicillin, carbenicillin, and related antibiotics
   1531..2119    +  rep_origin     ori: high-copy-number ColE1/pMB1/pBR322/pUC origin of replication
   2317..2360    -  rep_origin     ori (fragment): high-copy-number ColE1/pMB1/pBR322/pUC origin of replication
   2361..2384    +  misc_feature   bom (fragment): basis of mobility region from pBR322
   2655..2749    +  terminator     lambda t0 terminator: transcription terminator from phage lambda
   2759..2788    +  CDS            CmR (fragment): chloramphenicol acetyltransferase confers resistance to chloramphenicol
   2852..2938    +  terminator     rrnB T1 terminator: Escherichia coli rrnB; transcription terminator T1 from the E. coli rrnB gene
   3000..3033    +  protein_bind   FRT (minimal): supports FLP-mediated excision but not integration (Turan and Bode, 2011) FLP recombinase from the Saccharomyces cerevisiae 2μ plasmid
   3301..4500    -  CDS            TcR: tetracycline efflux protein; tetA; confers resistance to tetracycline
   4574..4669    -  CDS            tnpA (fragment): TN5P_ECOLX - Also known as tnp. Experimental evidence at protein level: Swiss-Prot protein existence level 1. Mediates transposition of transposon Tn5 by a 'cut and paste' mechanism. First, the monomeric transposase binds the 19 bp inverted DNA repeats flanking the transposon. Then, dimerization of the DNA- bound transposase creates a synaptic DNA complex. After nicking of the first DNA strand, excision of the transposon proceeds through a series of intermediates. The transposase then mediates the insertion of the transposon at a new site by strand transfer. The activity of the wild- type tran
   4728..4775    +  protein_bind   FRT: FLP-mediated recombination occurs in the 8-bp core sequence TCTAGAAA (Turan and Bode, 2011). FLP recombinase from the Saccharomyces cerevisiae 2μ plasmid
   5209..5236    -  terminator     T7Te terminator: phage T7 early transcription terminator
   5236..5260    +  CDS            VN155(I152L) (fragment): improved N-terminal fragment of mVenus for use in bimolecular fluorescence complementation (BiFC) (Kodama and Hu, 2010)
