[The description below was written by a language model from this plasmid's Addgene catalogue record and pLannotate feature annotations shown in this document.]
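Description:
pUCSh3-2300 is a high-copy pUC-based bacterial plasmid that serves as the guide-and-donor component of a ShCAST (Sh-CAST, CRISPR-associated transposase) system for targeted insertional mutagenesis in Proteobacteria. It replicates from the ColE1/pUC-type origin and is maintained in E. coli under ampicillin selection (β-lactamase with its native bla promoter) together with tetracycline selection from the transposon cargo. Part of the plasmid was derived from an earlier ShCAST kanamycin-resistance donor plasmid.

The payload has two functional parts. The first is a single guide RNA, designated target 2300, transcribed from the strong constitutive synthetic promoter J23119; the 24-nt spacer accounts for the small difference between the stated backbone and total sizes. A T7Te terminator lies on the same strand as this promoter, and an rrnB T1 terminator sits next to the promoter. The record does not say what gene or locus "2300" refers to, or in which organism. The second part is a mini-transposon cargo carrying the tetA tetracycline efflux gene, bracketed by FRT sites (one minimal, one full), an arrangement that would allow FLP recombinase to remove the marker after integration. Lambda t0 and rrnB T1 terminators lie upstream of this cassette. The CAST transposon ends themselves are not annotated in the feature table, and no Cas12k or Tns transposase genes are detected, so those proteins are presumably supplied from a separate plasmid. Short hits annotated as CmR, Tn5 tnpA, bom, a second ori piece and an mVenus fragment appear to be cloning remnants or spurious matches rather than functional elements.

The sequenced record (5,260 nt) is slightly longer than the catalogue size of 5,242 bp.
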