Addgene plasmid #170985: pUCSh3-2300
Purpose: Encodes sgRNA target 2300 and Tetracycline resistance transposon.
Depositing lab: Christopher Reisch. Depositing organization: University of Florida. Publication: CRISPR-Associated Transposase for Targeted Mutagenesis in Diverse Proteobacteria. Trujillo Rodriguez L, Ellington AJ, Reisch CR, Chevrette MG. ACS Synth Biol. 2023 Jun 27. doi: 10.1021/acssynbio.3c00065. PubMed 37368499.
Backbone
  Vector backbone: pUC
  Backbone size w/o insert (bp): 5218
  Total vector size (bp): 5242
  Vector type: Bacterial Expression, CRISPR, Synthetic Biology
Growth in bacteria
  Bacterial resistance: Ampicillin and Tetracycline, 100 & 10 μg/mL
  Growth temperature: 37°C
  Growth strain: DH5alpha
  Copy number: High Copy
Gene/Insert
  Gene/Insert name: Sh-CAST sgRNA 2300
  gRNA/shRNA sequence: ggggtagcgggcgaagcactgcag
  Promoter: J23119
  Cloning method: Unknown
  Sequencing primers: 5′ ggggttccgcgcacatttc; 3′ caacgctgatgggtcacgac
Resource information
  A portion of this plasmid was derived from a plasmid made by: Addgene plasmid #127924 - pDonor_ShCAST_kanR
Terms and licenses: Academic/Nonprofit Terms; Industry Terms: Not Available to Industry
How to cite: pUCSh3-2300 was a gift from Christopher Reisch (Addgene plasmid # 170985 ; http://n2t.net/addgene:170985 ; RRID:Addgene_170985)
